Addgene plasmid #110651: UPATrap-VC-ORF0
Purpose: transposon containing BiFC VC cassette
Depositing lab: Chris Lord. Depositing organization: Institute of Cancer Research. Publication: Coupling bimolecular PARylation biosensors with genetic screens to identify PARylation targets. Krastev DB, Pettitt SJ, Campbell J, Song F, Tanos BE, Stoynov SS, Ashworth A, Lord CJ. Nat Commun. 2018 May 22;9(1):2016. doi: 10.1038/s41467-018-04466-4. PubMed 29789535.
Backbone
  Vector backbone: pUPATrap-TMat-01
  Backbone manufacturer: Genbank AB673346
  Vector type: Mammalian Expression
Growth in bacteria
  Bacterial resistance: Ampicillin, 100 μg/mL
  Growth temperature: 37°C
  Growth strain: DH5alpha
  Copy number: Unknown
Gene/Insert
  Gene/Insert name: Venus C-terminus cassette
  Species: H. sapiens (human)
  Cloning method: Gibson Cloning
  Sequencing primers: 5′ unknown
Terms and licenses: Academic/Nonprofit Terms; Industry Terms: Not Available to Industry
How to cite: UPATrap-VC-ORF0 was a gift from Chris Lord (Addgene plasmid # 110651 ; http://n2t.net/addgene:110651 ; RRID:Addgene_110651)
