[The description below was written by a language model from this plasmid's Addgene catalogue record and pLannotate feature annotations shown in this document.]
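Description:
UPATrap-VC-ORF0 is a gene-trap transposon plasmid for mammalian cells, built by Gibson cloning a Venus C-terminal fragment cassette into the pUPATrap-TMat-01 backbone. The bacterial portion is pBluescript-like: a high-copy ColE1/pUC origin, an ampicillin resistance gene with its own promoter, lac promoter/operator and lacZα remnants, flanking T3 and T7 promoters, and a partial f1 origin. The record calls the construct a transposon, but the feature table does not annotate transposon terminal repeats, so the transposase system cannot be stated from it.

The trapping module begins with a splice acceptor from the human Bcl-2 intron 2/exon 3 junction, followed by an HA epitope fragment and VC155, the C-terminal piece of mVenus used in bimolecular fluorescence complementation (BiFC). It ends in stacked polyadenylation signals (two bGH and two partial hGH). Insertion into an intron of an expressed gene should therefore splice upstream exons onto HA-VC155 and terminate the transcript, tagging the endogenous protein with half a fluorophore. The "ORF0" in the name probably denotes one of several reading-frame versions, though the record does not say so. The cassette is bracketed by oppositely oriented loxP and lox5171 pairs, separated by short thymidine kinase-derived spacers. This FLEx-type arrangement would permit Cre-mediated inversion, and outer minimal FRT sites would permit FLP-mediated rearrangement.

Downstream lies a NeoR/KanR coding sequence for G418 selection, followed by a mouse Hprt fragment. Its promoter is not annotated and no polyadenylation signal is annotated after it, which fits a poly(A)-trap design. Per the associated publication title, the construct serves genetic screens that pair randomly tagged proteins with a complementary BiFC biosensor to identify PARylation targets.
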