Features (pLannotate 1.2.2; 29 found; start..end, strand, type, name):
     20..124     +  promoter       AmpR promoter: bla
    125..985     +  CDS            AmpR: β-lactamase; bla; confers resistance to ampicillin, carbenicillin, and related antibiotics
   1156..1744    +  rep_origin     ori: high-copy-number ColE1/pMB1/pBR322/pUC origin of replication
   1927..2019    +  CDS            lacI (fragment): lac repressor; lacI; The lac repressor binds to the lac operator to inhibit transcription in E. coli. This inhibition can be relieved by adding lactose or isopropyl-β-D-thiogalactopyranoside (IPTG).
   2032..2053    +  protein_bind   CAP binding site: CAP binding activates transcription in the presence of cAMP. E. coli catabolite activator protein
   2068..2098    +  promoter       lac promoter: promoter for the E. coli lac operon
   2106..2122    +  protein_bind   lac operator: The lac repressor binds to the lac operator to inhibit transcription in E. coli. This inhibition can be relieved by adding lactose or isopropyl-β-D-thiogalactopyranoside (IPTG). lac repressor encoded by lacI
   2167..2185    +  promoter       T3 promoter: promoter for bacteriophage T3 RNA polymerase
   2212..2238    +  misc_feature   MCS (fragment): pBluescript multiple cloning site
   2511..2544    +  protein_bind   FRT (minimal): supports FLP-mediated excision but not integration (Turan and Bode, 2011) FLP recombinase from the Saccharomyces cerevisiae 2μ plasmid
   2756..2789    +  protein_bind   loxP: Cre-mediated recombination occurs in the 8-bp core sequence (GCATACAT). Cre recombinase
   2790..2963    -  CDS            ΔTK (fragment): truncated herpes simplex virus thymidine kinase (Salomon et al., 1995) confers sensitivity to nucleoside analogs such as acyclovir or ganciclovir
   2966..2999    +  protein_bind   lox5171: Cre-mediated recombination occurs in the 8-bp core sequence (GTACACAT). lox5171 sites are compatible with each other, but incompatible with loxP or loxN sites (Lee and Saito, 1988). Cre recombinase
   3007..3263    +  misc_feature   Bcl-2 SA (fragment): splice acceptor site from the intron 2/exon 3 junction of the human Bcl-2 gene (Seto et al., 1988)
   3261..3287    +  CDS            3xHA (fragment): three tandem HA epitope tags
   3390..3641    +  CDS            VC155: C-terminal fragment of mVenus for use in bimolecular fluorescence complementation (BiFC) (Kodama and Hu, 2010)
   3672..3896    +  polyA_signal   bGH poly(A) signal: bovine growth hormone polyadenylation signal
   3923..4147    +  polyA_signal   bGH poly(A) signal: bovine growth hormone polyadenylation signal
   4189..4479    +  polyA_signal   hGH poly(A) signal (fragment): human growth hormone polyadenylation signal
   4510..4807    +  polyA_signal   hGH poly(A) signal (fragment): human growth hormone polyadenylation signal
   4815..4848    -  protein_bind   loxP: Cre-mediated recombination occurs in the 8-bp core sequence (GCATACAT). Cre recombinase
   4850..5019    -  CDS            ΔTK (fragment): truncated herpes simplex virus thymidine kinase (Salomon et al., 1995) confers sensitivity to nucleoside analogs such as acyclovir or ganciclovir
   5023..5056    -  protein_bind   lox5171: Cre-mediated recombination occurs in the 8-bp core sequence (GTACACAT). lox5171 sites are compatible with each other, but incompatible with loxP or loxN sites (Lee and Saito, 1988). Cre recombinase
   5102..5135    -  protein_bind   FRT (minimal): supports FLP-mediated excision but not integration (Turan and Bode, 2011) FLP recombinase from the Saccharomyces cerevisiae 2μ plasmid
   5891..6694    +  CDS            NeoR/KanR: aminoglycoside phosphotransferase from Tn5; aph(3')-II (or nptII); confers resistance to neomycin, kanamycin, and G418 (Geneticin®)
   6797..6865    +  CDS            Hprt1 (fragment): HPRT_MUSSP - Also known as Hprt. Experimental evidence at protein level: Swiss-Prot protein existence level 1. Converts guanine to guanosine monophosphate, and hypoxanthine to inosine monophosphate. Transfers the 5-phosphoribosyl group from 5- phosphoribosylpyrophosphate onto the purine. Plays a central role in the generation of purine nucleotides through the purine salvage pathway (By similarity). From Mus spretus (Western Mediterranean mouse) (Algerian mouse).
   7496..7514    -  promoter       T7 promoter: promoter for bacteriophage T7 RNA polymerase
   7522..7677    +  CDS            lacZα (fragment): LacZα fragment of β-galactosidase; lacZ fragment
   7684..8067    +  rep_origin     f1 ori (fragment) (sequence partly withheld): f1 bacteriophage origin of replication; arrow indicates direction of (+) strand synthesis
>Addgene plasmid #110651 | UPATrap-VC-ORF0 | addgene full sequence | sequence record 363785 | Addgene NGS Result
CACTTTTCGGGGAAATGTGCGCGGAACCCCTATTTGTTTATTTTTCTAAATACATTCAAATATGTATCCG
CTCATGAGACAATAACCCTGATAAATGCTTCAATAATATTGAAAAAGGAAGAGTATGAGTATTCAACATT
TCCGTGTCGCCCTTATTCCCTTTTTTGCGGCATTTTGCCTTCCTGTTTTTGCTCACCCAGAAACGCTGGT
GAAAGTAAAAGATGCTGAAGATCAGTTGGGTGCACGAGTGGGTTACATCGAACTGGATCTCAACAGCGGT
AAGATCCTTGAGAGTTTTCGCCCCGAAGAACGTTTTCCAATGATGAGCACTTTTAAAGTTCTGCTATGTG
GCGCGGTATTATCCCGTATTGACGCCGGGCAAGAGCAACTCGGTCGCCGCATACACTATTCTCAGAATGA
CTTGGTTGAGTACTCACCAGTCACAGAAAAGCATCTTACGGATGGCATGACAGTAAGAGAATTATGCAGT
GCTGCCATAACCATGAGTGATAACACTGCGGCCAACTTACTTCTGACAACGATCGGAGGACCGAAGGAGC
TAACCGCTTTTTTGCACAACATGGGGGATCATGTAACTCGCCTTGATCGTTGGGAACCGGAGCTGAATGA
AGCCATACCAAACGACGAGCGTGACACCACGATGCCTGTAGCAATGGCAACAACGTTGCGCAAACTATTA
ACTGGCGAACTACTTACTCTAGCTTCCCGGCAACAATTAATAGACTGGATGGAGGCGGATAAAGTTGCAG
GACCACTTCTGCGCTCGGCCCTTCCGGCTGGCTGGTTTATTGCTGATAAATCTGGAGCCGGTGAGCGTGG
GTCTCGCGGTATCATTGCAGCACTGGGGCCAGATGGTAAGCCCTCCCGTATCGTAGTTATCTACACGACG
GGGAGTCAGGCAACTATGGATGAACGAAATAGACAGATCGCTGAGATAGGTGCCTCACTGATTAAGCATT
GGTAACTGTCAGACCAAGTTTACTCATATATACTTTAGATTGATTTAAAACTTCATTTTTAATTTAAAAG
GATCTAGGTGAAGATCCTTTTTGATAATCTCATGACCAAAATCCCTTAACGTGAGTTTTCGTTCCACTGA
GCGTCAGACCCCGTAGAAAAGATCAAAGGATCTTCTTGAGATCCTTTTTTTCTGCGCGTAATCTGCTGCT
TGCAAACAAAAAAACCACCGCTACCAGCGGTGGTTTGTTTGCCGGATCAAGAGCTACCAACTCTTTTTCC
GAAGGTAACTGGCTTCAGCAGAGCGCAGATACCAAATACTGTTCTTCTAGTGTAGCCGTAGTTAGGCCAC
CACTTCAAGAACTCTGTAGCACCGCCTACATACCTCGCTCTGCTAATCCTGTTACCAGTGGCTGCTGCCA
GTGGCGATAAGTCGTGTCTTACCGGGTTGGACTCAAGACGATAGTTACCGGATAAGGCGCAGCGGTCGGG
CTGAACGGGGGGTTCGTGCACACAGCCCAGCTTGGAGCGAACGACCTACACCGAACTGAGATACCTACAG
CGTGAGCTATGAGAAAGCGCCACGCTTCCCGAAGGGAGAAAGGCGGACAGGTATCCGGTAAGCGGCAGGG
TCGGAACAGGAGAGCGCACGAGGGAGCTTCCAGGGGGAAACGCCTGGTATCTTTATAGTCCTGTCGGGTT
TCGCCACCTCTGACTTGAGCGTCGATTTTTGTGATGCTCGTCAGGGGGGCGGAGCCTATGGAAAAACGCC
AGCAACGCGGCCTTTTTACGGTTCCTGGCCTTTTGCTGGCCTTTTGCTCACATGTTCTTTCCTGCGTTAT
CCCCTGATTCTGTGGATAACCGTATTACCGCCTTTGAGTGAGCTGATACCGCTCGCCGCAGCCGAACGAC
CGAGCGCAGCGAGTCAGTGAGCGAGGAAGCGGAAGAGCGCCCAATACGCAAACCGCCTCTCCCCGCGCGT
TGGCCGATTCATTAATGCAGCTGGCACGACAGGTTTCCCGACTGGAAAGCGGGCAGTGAGCGCAACGCAA
TTAATGTGAGTTAGCTCACTCATTAGGCACCCCAGGCTTTACACTTTATGCTTCCGGCTCGTATGTTGTG
TGGAATTGTGAGCGGATAACAATTTCACACAGGAAACAGCTATGACCATGATTACGCCAAGCGCGCAATT
AACCCTCACTAAAGGGAACAAAAGCTGGAGCTCCAGCTAGCTGGCGGCGGCTCTAGAACTAGTGGATCTG
CTGGGCTTGCTGAAGGTAGGGGGTCAAGAACCAGAGGTGTAAAGTACTTGAGTAATTTTACTTGATTACT
GTACTTAAGTATTATTTTTGGGGATTTTTACTTTACTTGAGTACAATTAAAAATCAATACTTTTACTTTT
ACTTAATTACATTTTTTTAGAAAAAAAAGTACTTTTTACTCCTTACAATTTTATTTACAGTCAAAAAGTA
CTTATTTTTTGGAGATCACTTGGGCCCGGCTCGATCTCCGCGGCCGCATGATCGATTGCCGAAGTTCCTA
TTCTCTAGAAAGTATAGGAACTTCGGCATCGGCATCAATTCATCATCGGATATTTGCATCGCAATATCAA
TCCATTGCCCGGATGGCCGGATGATCGATGGCGGATGCCATGCGATGGATCGGAAATCGCATCCATTCCG
GCCGAAGTTCCTATTCTTCAAATAGTATAGGAACTTCGGCGAATTCGGAATCATTGGCAATGCCATCCAT
CGGATTTGATGCCATGCAATTCCGGATAACTTCGTATAGCATACATTATACGAAGTTATCCGAAAGCTGT
CCCCAATCCTCCCACCACGACCCGCCGCACTGCAGATACCGCACCGTATTGGCAAGTAGCCCGTAAACGC
GGCGAATCGCAGCCAGCATAGCCAGGTCCAGCCGCTCGCCGGGGCGCTGGCGTTTGGCCAGGCGGTCGAT
GTGTCTGTCCTCCGGAAGGGCCCGGATAACTTCGTATAGTACACATTATACGAAGTTATCCGGGATCTGC
TGTATCTCTAAGATGGCTGGCACGTAAAGAGGGTCTCAATAAATATGCCTTGAATTAATGAAAACAGTGG
TTTCTGAATCATGGCCTCCAAAGAGCATTTGCCTTTTCCCCTCTCACCCTTCTGAAGGTGCCCAGGCTGC
CCTGGCAGGATGCCTCTTTCTCTGTGGGGTGGCATTCTCTGCTCTCTCTCTAATACTCTTTCTTTTTCTT
CCCTCCTCTCCCCCAACTGCAGGATGCCTTTGTGGAACTGTACCCATACGATGTTCCAGATTACGCTCTT
ATGGCCATGGAGGCCCGAATTCGGTCGACCGAGATCTCTCGAGGTACCCGTCCGGCGTGCAAAATCCCGA
ACGACCTGAAACAGAAAGTCATGAACCACGACAAGCAGAAGAACGGCATCAAGGCCAACTTCAAGATCCG
CCACAACATCGAGGACGGCGGCGTGCAGCTCGCCGACCACTACCAGCAGAACACCCCCATCGGCGACGGC
CCCGTGCTGCTGCCCGACAACCACTACCTGAGCTACCAGTCCAAACTGAGCAAAGACCCCAACGAGAAGC
GCGATCACATGGTCCTGCTGGAGTTCGTGACCGCCGCCGGGATCACTCTCGGCATGGACGAGCTGTACAA
GTAAAGCGCCAGCACAGTGGTCGAGCCTCGACTGTGCCTTCTAGTTGCCAGCCATCTGTTGTTTGCCCCT
CCCCCGTGCCTTCCTTGACCCTGGAAGGTGCCACTCCCACTGTCCTTTCCTAATAAAATGAGGAAATTGC
ATCGCATTGTCTGAGTAGGTGTCATTCTATTCTGGGGGGTGGGGTGGGGCAGGACAGCAAGGGGGAGGAT
TGGGAAGACAATAGCAGGCATGCTGGGGATGCGGTGGGCTCTATGGCTTCTGAGGCGGAAAGCTAGACTC
GACTGTGCCTTCTAGTTGCCAGCCATCTGTTGTTTGCCCCTCCCCCGTGCCTTCCTTGACCCTGGAAGGT
GCCACTCCCACTGTCCTTTCCTAATAAAATGAGGAAATTGCATCGCATTGTCTGAGTAGGTGTCATTCTA
TTCTGGGGGGTGGGGTGGGGCAGGACAGCAAGGGGGAGGATTGGGAAGACAATAGCAGGCATGCTGGGGA
TGCGGTGGGCTCTATGGCTTCTGAGGCGGAAAGCTTCAGCGATGGCTTCTAGCTGCCCGGGTGGCATCCC
TGTGACCCCTCCCCAGTGCCTCTTCTGGCCCTGGAAGTTGCCACTCCAGTGCCCACCAGCCTTGTCCTAA
TAAAATTAAGTTGCATCATTTTGTCTGACTAGGTGTCCTTCTATAATATTATGGGGTGGAGGGGGGTGGT
ATGGAGCAAGGGGCAAGTTGGGAAGACAACCTGTAGGGCCTGCGGGGTCTATTGGGAACCAAGCTGGAGT
GCAGTGGCACAATCTTGGCTCACTGCAATCTCCGCCTCCTGGGTTCAAGCGATTCTCCTGCCTCAGCCTT
CTAGCTTCAGCGATGGCTTCTAGCTGCCCGGGTGGCATCCCTGTGACCCCTCCCCAGTGCCTCTTCTGGC
CCTGGAAGTTGCCACTCCAGTGCCCACCAGCCTTGTCCTAATAAAATTAAGTTGCATCATTTTGTCTGAC
TAGGTGTCCTTCTATAATATTATGGGGTGGAGGGGGGTGGTATGGAGCAAGGGGCAAGTTGGGAAGACAA
CCTGTAGGGCCTGCGGGGTCTATTGGGAACCAAGCTGGAGTGCAGTGGCACAATCTTGGCTCACTGCAAT
CTCCGCCTCCTGGGTTCAAGCGATTCTCCTGCCTCAGCCTCCCGAGTCGAGCGGATAACTTCGTATAATG
TATGCTATACGAAGTTATCCGCGCCAGGTCGCAGATCGTCGGTATGGAGCCGGGGGTGGTGACGTGGGTC
TGGACCATCCCGGAGGTAAGTTGCAGCAGGGCGTCCCGGCAGCCGGCGGGCGATTGGTCGTAATCCAGGA
TAAAGACGTGCATGGAACGGAGGCGTTTGGCCAAGACGTCCAAGGCCCACGGATAACTTCGTATAATGTG
TACTATACGAAGTTATCCGATCGATATCCATCCCAAATATGCGATGGATGGATCGGATGCCGAAGTTCCT
ATACTTTCTAGAGAATAGGAACTTCGGCATTGCGGCCGCAAATAGATCCATCCAATGAAGCTTGGGCTGA
ACATCGAGCGCCAGGGCTCCGTAAAGCTACTAGAGCACAGGCGGTGCCCCAACGTCCTGGGGCCTCTCCA
CTAATAACGGCTACTTCCAATTGATTGGACGCGCCATCTTGCCTGCCTTATGCATATTCAGCGGTGAACT
GAATATTCATGAACGAGGCCCGTCCCGTCCCTCCCTCCTTCCCCCCACCCCCGGAACCCGCTCCGGAGGA
CCCGAAGGGCCCCGCCTTCATTACCGATGCGTAGGACAAACCATTTTCCCGATGTGTGTGGGGGGATACT
AATGAGAGACTTTAGCTGAAAATGAGCCTGAACTCCGAAGCTGAGTAAAAATGGCCTAACTTTATCCTCC
GTTCTGTAAGTCCTCGGTTTGAGTGCACGGGAAACCCGAAAGGAGGACGACAGGACCAGGAACATTCTCC
TCCTCCTGTCGCGTCAGAAAGAACACCCAACCAGGGAGCCGGAGCCCTAGCGTCAACAACTCCGCCGCGC
GCGCTCCGTGTAGGCCGGTGCGGGCGGCCCCGTAGCGCAAGGGAGGGCGGGAAAGGAAGGGGCGGGACAC
AAGGGCGAATCTATAAAGGGCGTCACTCAGCCAGTTCTCTCCTCAGAAGCGCCGAGAGCGCGACCGGGAC
GGTTGGAGAAGAAGGTGGCTCCCGGAAGGGGGAGAGACAAACTGCCGTAACCTCTGCCGTTCAGGATCCG
TGCAGCCAATATGGGATCGGCCATTGAACAAGATGGATTGCACGCAGGTTCTCCGGCCGCTTGGGTGGAG
AGGCTATTCGGCTATGACTGGGCACAACAGACAATCGGCTGCTCTGATGCCGCCGTGTTCCGGCTGTCAG
CGCAGGGGCGCCCGGTTCTTTTTGTCAAGACCGACCTGTCCGGTGCCCTGAATGAACTGCAGGACGAGGC
AGCGCGGCTATCGTGGCTGGCCACGACGGGCGTTCCTTGCGCAGCTGTGCTCGACGTTGTCACTGAAGCG
GGAAGGGACTGGCTGCTATTGGGCGAAGTGCCGGGGCAGGATCTCCTGTCATCTCACCTTGCTCCTGCCG
AGAAAGTATCCATCATGGCTGATGCAATGCGGCGGCTGCATACGCTTGATCCGGCTACCTGCCCATTCGA
CCACCAAGCGAAACATCGCATCGAGCGAGCACGTACTCGGATGGAAGCCGGTCTTGTCGATCAGGATGAT
CTGGACGAAGAGCATCAGGGGCTCGCGCCAGCCGAACTGTTCGCCAGGCTCAAGGCGCGCATGCCCGACG
GCGATGATCTCGTCGTGACCCATGGCGATGCCTGCTTGCCGAATATCATGGTGGAAAATGGCCGCTTTTC
TGGATTCATCGACTGTGGCCGGCTGGGTGTGGCGGACCGCTATCAGGACATAGCGTTGGCTACCCGTGAT
ATTGCTGAAGAGCTTGGCGGCGAATGGGCTGACCGCTTCCTCGTGCTTTACGGTATCGCCGCTCCCGATT
CGCAGCGCATCGCCTTCTATCGCCTTCTTGACGAGTTCTTCTGACCACCGGTGACGCCATGGCCAATCGC
ATCATGGATTCCATCCGATGCGAATCGCATCCATGGATGCGCCAATCGGATTCCATGCGATGCCATTTCC
GATGCGGGATCCGAAATTCCAGACAAGTTTGTTGTTGGATATGCCCTCGACTACAACGAGTACTTCAGGA
ATTTGCAGGTAAGTAATGCTTTTTTTTTTCTCGCTCTCATTTTTCAAAAACCCACATAAAAATTGAGGAA
AGGGAAGAATTGTTTTCTCCTTCCAGCACCTCGTAATTTGACCCGACTGATGGTTCCCATTAGTCACATA
AAGCTGTAGTCAAGTACAGACGTCGAATTCGCCGAAGTTCCTATACTATTTGAAGAATAGGAACTTCGGC
CTCGAGCATGCATCATATCCATCGCAATCGCATCCCCATTCAATTCACATCGCATATCCGATGCCGATAT
GGCATCGGCATTGCCATCCAATCCTGATCACCATATATATGATGATATATATATGATGATATATATATAT
TATGATCGCCATCCAATTTGCGCGAATTGCAATCCGAATGGATCCATGCGGATCATCGCATCCATTGCGA
TAAAGGATCTTTCTTGCTTTTACTTTTACTTCCTTAATACTCAAGTACAATTTTAATGGAGTACTTTTTT
ACTTTTACTCAAGTAAGATTCTAGCCAGATACTTTTACTTTTAATTGAGTAAAATTTTCCCTAAGTACTT
GTACTTTCACTTGAGTAAAATTTTTGAGTACTTTTTACACCTCTGTCAAGAACCATATGCCGGTACCCAA
TTCGCCCTATAGTGAGTCGTATTACGCGCGCTCACTGGCCGTCGTTTTACAACGTCGTGACTGGGAAAAC
CCTGGCGTTACCCAACTTAATCGCCTTGCAGCACATCCCCCTTTCGCCAGCTGGCGTAATAGCGAAGAGG
CCCGCACCGATCGCCCTTCCCAACAGTTGCGCAGCCTGAATGGCGAATGGGAC
[52 nt withheld, positions 7684-7735]
C
[91 nt withheld, positions 7737-7827]
A
[49 nt withheld, positions 7829-7877]
CCTTTGACGTTGGAGTCCACGTTCTTT
[37 nt withheld, positions 7905-7941]
ACCCTATCTCGGTCTATTCTTTTGATTTATAAGGGATTTTGCCGATTTCGGCCTATTGGTTAAAAAATGA
GCTGATTTAACAAAAATTTAACGCGAATTTTAACAAAATATTAACGCTTACAATTTAGGTGG
